>Addgene plasmid #67730 | pfMDH_H303A | addgene partial sequence | sequence record 123869 | pBRrevBam 5'-GGTGATGTCGGCGATATAGG-3'
TGGCGCCGGTGATGCCGGCCACGATGCGTCCGGCGTAGAGGATCGAGATCGATCTCGATCCCGCGAAATT
AATACGACTCACTATAGGGGAATTGTGAGCGGATAACAATTCCCCTCTAGAAATAATTTTGTTTAACTTT
AAGAAGGAGATATACATATGAAACTGAACAAACAGAATCTGACCCAGCTGGCACCGGAAGTTAAACTGCC
TGCATATACCCTGGCAGATACCCGTCAGGGTATTGCACATATTGGTGTTGGTGGTTTTCATCGTGCACAT
CAGGCATATTATACCGATGCACTGATGAATACAGGTGAAGGTCTGGATTGGAGCATTTGCGGTGTTGGTC
TGCGTAGCGAAGATCGTAAAGCACGTGATGATCTGGCAGGTCAGGATTACCTGTTTACCCTGTATGAACT
GGGCGATACCGATGATACCGAAGTTCGTGTTATTGGTAGCATTAGCGATATGCTGCTGGCAGAAGATAGC
GCACAGGCACTGATTGATAAACTGGCAAGTCCGGAAATTCGTATTGTTAGCCTGACCATTACCGAAGGTG
GTTATTGTATTGATGATAGCAACGGTGAATTTATGGCACATCTGCCGCAGATTCAGCACGATCTGGCACA
TCCGAGCAGCCCGAAAACCGTTTTTGGTTTTATTTGTGCAGCACTGACACAGCGTCGTGCAGCAGGTATT
CCGGCATTTACCGTTATGAGCTGTGATAACCTGCCGCATAATGGTGCAGTTACCCGTAAAGCCCTGCTGG
CATTTGCAGCCCTGCATAATGCAGAACTGCATGATTGGATTAAAGCCCATGTTAGCTTTCCGAATGCAAT
GGTTGATCGTATTACCCCGATGACCAGCACCGCACATCGTCTGCAACTGCATGACGAACATGGTATTGAT
GATGCATGGCCTGTTGTTTGTGAACCGTTTGTTCAGTGGGTTCTGGAAGATAAATTTGTTAATGGTCGTC
CGGCATGGGAAAAAGTTGGTGTTCAGTTTACCGATGATGTTACCCCGTATGAAGAAATGAAAATTGGTCT
GCTGAATGGTA
