>Addgene plasmid #67730 | pfMDH_H303A | addgene partial sequence | sequence record 123870 | T7term 5'-GCTAGTTATTGCTCAGCGG-3'
TTTCGGGCTTTGTTAGCAGCCGGATCTCAGTGGTGGTGGTGGTGGTGCTCGAGGCTACCAACAGGTTTTT
TCAGCAGATGTTTCAGGGTGGTGGTAACACCATTATCACGCAGGCTACCATAACAACGTTCAAATGCGGC
AACAAATTCCGGACTATTCGGAATTGCGGTGCCAAAAATTTCTTCAACTGCCAGCAGACGCTGGCTAATC
AGTGCATCATCTGAAACCAGACCCTGACAAAATTCTGCACGCGGATCAGGAATGGTATAGCTCACACCAT
TTTCATCAACGCCTTTCAGATACAGTGCCCATGCTGCAACAACCAGTGCTGCACGTTCGGTTTCACGACC
ATCTGCAATCAGACGATTAATTGTCGGAACGGTAAATTTAGGAAATTTGCTGCTACCATCACTACAAACA
CGTTCCAGCTGATCTGCAATTGCCTGATTGCTAAAACGATCAACCAGGGTCTGTTTATAATCGGTCAGAT
CAATACCCGGAACCGGAGCCAGATTCGGGGTCACATCCAGATCCATATATGCACGCATATAGGCAACAAA
CAGCGGATCGTTCATGGTTTCATGCACAAAACGATAACCTTTCAGAAAACCCAGATAGGTCAGTGCCAGC
GCGCTACCATTCAGCAGACCAATTTTCATTTCTTCATACGGGGTAACATCATCGGTAAACTGAACACCAA
CTTTTTCCCATGCCGGACGACCATTAACAAATTTATCTTCCAGAACCCA
