[The description below was written by a language model from this plasmid's Addgene catalogue record.]
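Description:
pfMDH_H303A is a bacterial expression plasmid built on the Novagen pET29b(+) backbone, carrying a point mutant of mannitol 2-dehydrogenase (pfMDH, also called mtlD) from Pseudomonas fluorescens. The total construct is recorded as 6714 bp, of which about 1485 bp is the insert. It confers kanamycin resistance for selection in E. coli and is listed as a high-copy plasmid maintained in a cloning strain (DH10B). No feature table is provided, so details such as the replication origin are not itemised in the record.

The coding sequence was codon optimized for E. coli and placed by Gibson assembly under the control of the T7 promoter, with a backbone-encoded 6x-His tag fused to the C terminus of the protein. Because transcription depends on T7 RNA polymerase, protein production generally requires a host that supplies that polymerase, as is standard for pET-series vectors. The His tag allows the enzyme to be purified by immobilised metal affinity chromatography. The T7 promoter and T7 terminator regions flank the insert and serve as the sequencing primer sites.

The defining feature is the substitution of histidine 303 with alanine. According to the associated study, the plasmid belongs to work that quantitatively characterised conserved molecular interactions in the active site of mannitol 2-dehydrogenase. The construct is therefore suited to producing the H303A variant recombinantly, so that its activity can be compared with the wild-type enzyme and other mutants to assess what this residue contributes to function.
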