Addgene plasmid #67730: pfMDH_H303A
Purpose: Expresses H303A mutant of mannitol 2-dehydrogenase from Pseudomonas fluorescens, codon optimized for expression in E. coli
Depositing lab: Justin Siegel. Depositing organization: University of California, Davis. Publication: Quantitative functional characterization of conserved molecular interactions in the active site of mannitol 2-dehydrogenase. Lucas JE, Siegel JB. Protein Sci. 2015 Jun;24(6):936-45. doi: 10.1002/pro.2669. Epub 2015 Apr 2. PubMed 25752240.
Backbone
  Vector backbone: pET29b(+)
  Backbone manufacturer: Novagen
  Backbone size w/o insert (bp): 5232
  Total vector size (bp): 6714
  Vector type: Bacterial Expression
Growth in bacteria
  Bacterial resistance: Kanamycin, 50 μg/mL
  Growth temperature: 37°C
  Growth strain: DH10B
  Copy number: High Copy
Gene/Insert
  Gene/Insert name: Mannitol 2-Dehydrogenase from Pseudomonas fluorescens (alt names: pfMDH; mtlD)
  Species: Pseudomonas fluorescens
  Insert size (bp): 1485
  Mutation: Changed histidine 303 to alanine
  GenBank ID: AAC04472.1
  Promoter: T7
  Tag / fusion protein: 6x-His tag (C terminal on backbone)
  Cloning method: Gibson Cloning
  Sequencing primers: 5′ T7; 3′ T7term
Terms and licenses: Academic/Nonprofit Terms; Industry Terms: Not Available to Industry
How to cite: pfMDH_H303A was a gift from Justin Siegel (Addgene plasmid # 67730 ; http://n2t.net/addgene:67730 ; RRID:Addgene_67730)
